>Addgene plasmid #157329 | pD649-HAsp-PVR-COMP5AP-AviTag-9xHis | depositor full sequence | sequence record 303767 | Full Sequence
TTTCAATATTATTGAAGCATTTATCAGGGTTATTGTCTCATGAGCGGATACATATTTGAATGTATTTAGA
AAAATAAACAAATAGGGGTCAGTGTTACAACCAATTAACCAATTCTGAACATTATCGCGAGCCCATTTAT
ACCTGAATATGGCTCATAACACCCCTTGCTCATGACCAAAATCCCTTAACGTGAGTTACGCGCGCGTCGT
TCCACTGAGCGTCAGACCCCGTAGAAAAGATCAAAGGATCTTCTTGAGATCCTTTTTTTCTGCGCGTAAT
CTGCTGCTTGCAAACAAAAAAACCACCGCTACCAGCGGTGGTTTGTTTGCCGGATCAAGAGCTACCAACT
CTTTTTCCGAAGGTAACTGGCTTCAGCAGAGCGCAGATACCAAATACTGTTCTTCTAGTGTAGCCGTAGT
TAGCCCACCACTTCAAGAACTCTGTAGCACCGCCTACATACCTCGCTCTGCTAATCCTGTTACCAGTGGC
TGCTGCCAGTGGCGATAAGTCGTGTCTTACCGGGTTGGACTCAAGACGATAGTTACCGGATAAGGCGCAG
CGGTCGGGCTGAACGGGGGGTTCGTGCACACAGCCCAGCTTGGAGCGAACGACCTACACCGAACTGAGAT
ACCTACAGCGTGAGCTATGAGAAAGCGCCACGCTTCCCGAAGGGAGAAAGGCGGACAGGTATCCGGTAAG
CGGCAGGGTCGGAACAGGAGAGCGCACGAGGGAGCTTCCAGGGGGAAACGCCTGGTATCTTTATAGTCCT
GTCGGGTTTCGCCACCTCTGACTTGAGCGTCGATTTTTGTGATGCTCGTCAGGGGGGCGGAGCCTATGGA
AAAACGCCAGCAACGCGGCCTTTTTACGGTTCCTGGCCTTTTGCTGGCCTTTTGCTCACATGTTCTTTCC
TGCGTTATCCCCTGATTCTGTGGATAACCGTATTACCGCCTTTGAGTGAGCTGATACCGCTCGCCGCAGC
CGAACGACCGAGCGCAGCGAGTCAGTGAGCGAGGAAGCGGAAGGCGAGAGTAGGGAACTGCCAGGCATCA
AACTAAGCAGAAGGCCCCTGACGGATGGCCTTTTTGCGTTTCTACAAACTCTTTCTGTGTTGTAAAACGA
CGGCCAGTCTTAAGCTCGGGCCCCCTGGGCGGTTCTGATAACGAGTAATCGTTAATCCGCAAATAACGTA
AAAACCCGCTTCGGCGGGTTTTTTTATGGGGGGAGTTTAGGGAAAGAGCATTTGTCAGAATATTTAAGGG
CGCCTGTCACTTTGCTTGATATATGAGAATTATTTAACCTTATAAATGAGAAAAAAGCAACGCACTTTAA
ATAAGATACGTTGCTTTTTCGATTGATGAACACCTATAATTAAACTATTCATCTATTATTTATGATTTTT
TGTATATACAATATTTCTAGTTTGTTAAAGAGAATTAAGAAAATAAATCTCGAAAATAATAAAGGGAAAA
TCAGTTTTTGATATCAAAATTATACATGTCAACGATAATACAAAATATAATACAAACTATAAGATGTTAT
CAGTATTTATTATCATTTAGAATAAATTTTGTGTCGCCCTTAATTGTGAGCGGATAACAATTACGAGCTT
CATGCACAGTGGCGTTGACTCAATATTGGCCATTAGCCATATTATTCATTGGTTATATAGCATAAATCAA
TATTGGCTATTGGCCATTGCATACGTTGTATCTATATCATAATATGTACATTTATATTGGCTCATGTCCA
ATATGACCGCCATGTTGGCATTGATTATTGACTAGTTATTAATAGTAATCAATTACGGGGTCATTAGTTC
ATAGCCCATATATGGAGTTCCGCGTTACATAACTTACGGTAAATGGCCCGCCTGGCTGACCGCCCAACGA
CCCCCGCCCATTGACGTCAATAATGACGTATGTTCCCATAGTAACGCCAATAGGGACTTTCCATTGACGT
CAATGGGTGGAGTATTTACGGTAAACTGCCCACTTGGCAGTACATCAAGTGTATCATATGCCAAGTACGC
CCCCTATTGACGTCAATGACGGTAAATGGCCCGCCTGGCATTATGCCCAGTACATGACCTTATGGGACTT
TCCTACTTGGCAGTACATCTACGTATTAGTCATCGCTATTACCATGGTGATGCGGTTTTGGCAGTACATC
AATGGGCGTGGATAGCGGTTTGACTCACGGGGATTTCCAAGTCTCCACCCCATTGACGTCAATGGGAGTT
TGTTTTGGCACCAAAATCAACGGGACTTTCCAAAATGTCGTAACAACTCCGCCCCATTGACGCAAATGGG
CGGTAGGCGTGTACGGTGGGAGGTCTATATAAGCAGAGCTCGTTTAGTGAACCGTCAGATCGCCTGGAGA
CGCCATCCACGCTGTTTTGACCTCCATAGAAGACACCGGGACCGATCCAGCCTCCGCGGCCGGGAACGGT
GCATTGGAACGCGGATTCCCCGTGCCAAGAGTGACGTAAGTACCGCCTATAGAGTCTATAGGCCCACCCC
CTTGGCTTCGTTAGAACGCGGCTACAATTAATACATAACCTTATGTATCATACACATACGATTTAGGTGA
CACTATAGAATAACATCCACTTTGCCTTTCTCTCCACAGGTGTCCACTCCCAGGTCCAACTGCACCTCGG
TTCTATCGAAAACGCGCCTGCTAGCGCCACCATGAAGACCATCATTGCCCTGAGCTACATCTTCTGCCTG
GTGTTCGCTGCGGCCGCCTGGCCTCCACCTGGAACAGGGGATGTTGTTGTTCAGGCCCCTACACAGGTGC
CCGGCTTTCTGGGAGATTCTGTGACCCTGCCTTGCTACCTGCAAGTGCCCAACATGGAAGTGACCCACGT
GTCCCAGCTGACATGGGCCAGACATGGCGAATCTGGCAGCATGGCCGTGTTTCACCAGACACAGGGCCCT
AGCTACAGCGAGAGCAAGAGACTGGAATTCGTGGCCGCCAGACTGGGCGCTGAACTGAGAAATGCCAGCC
TGAGAATGTTCGGCCTGAGAGTGGAAGATGAGGGCAACTACACCTGTCTGTTCGTGACCTTTCCACAGGG
CAGCAGAAGCGTGGACATCTGGCTGAGAGTGCTGGCCAAACCTCAGAATACCGCCGAGGTGCAGAAAGTG
CAGCTGACAGGCGAACCTGTGCCTATGGCCAGATGTGTGTCTACTGGTGGCAGACCTCCTGCTCAGATCA
CCTGGCATTCTGATCTCGGCGGCATGCCCAATACCAGCCAGGTTCCAGGATTTCTGAGCGGCACCGTGAC
AGTGACCAGCCTGTGGATTCTGGTGCCTAGCTCTCAGGTGGACGGCAAGAATGTGACCTGCAAGGTGGAA
CACGAGAGCTTCGAGAAGCCTCAGCTGCTGACCGTGAACCTGACCGTGTACTATCCTCCTGAGGTGTCCA
TCAGCGGCTACGACAACAACTGGTATCTGGGCCAGAACGAGGCCACACTGACCTGCGACGCCAGAAGCAA
TCCTGAGCCTACCGGCTACAACTGGTCCACCACAATGGGCCCTCTGCCTCCATTTGCTGTTGCTCAAGGC
GCCCAGCTGCTCATCAGACCCGTGGACAAGCCCATCAACACAACCCTGATCTGCAACGTGACAAACGCCC
TGGGAGCCAGACAGGCTGAGCTGACAGTGCAAGTGAAAGAGGGACCTCCTAGCGAGCACAGCGGCATCAG
CAGAAATGGCGCGCCGGAAGATCAAGTTGATCCAAGATTGATTGATGGCAAGGGCGGATCTCTGGAGGTG
CTGTTCCAGGGACCAGGCGGAAGCGGCAATCCCGGCGGCGATCTGGCCCCCCAGATGCTGCGCGAGCTGC
AGGAGACCAATGCCGCCCTGCAGGACGTGCGCGAGCTGCTGCGCCACCGCGTGAAGGAGATCACCTTCCT
GAAGAACACCGTGATGGAGTGCGACGCCTGCGGTATGCAGCCCTCTAGAGGCTCCGGCTCCATCATCCCA
GTTGAGGAGGAGAACCCGGACTTCTGGAACCGCGAGGCAGCCGAGGCCCTGGGTGCCGCCAAGAAGCTGC
AGCCTGCACAGACAGCCGCCAAGAACCTCATCATCTTCCTGGGCGATGGGATGGGGGTGTCTACGGTGAC
AGCTGCCAGGATCCTAAAAGGGCAGAAGAAGGACAAACTGGGGCCTGAGATACCCCTGGCCATGGACCGC
TTCCCATATGTGGCTCTGTCCAAGACATACAATGTAGACAAACATGTGCCAGACAGTGGAGCCACAGCCA
CGGCCTACCTGTGCGGGGTCAAGGGCAACTTCCAGACCATTGGCTTGAGTGCAGCCGCCCGCTTTAACCA
GTGCAACACGACACGCGGCAACGAGGTCATCTCCGTGATGAATCGGGCCAAGAAAGCAGGGAAGTCAGTG
GGAGTGGTAACCACCACACGAGTGCAGCACGCCTCGCCAGCCGGCACCTACGCCCACACGGTGAACCGCA
ACTGGTACTCGGACGCCGACGTGCCTGCCTCGGCCCGCCAGGAGGGGTGCCAGGACATCGCTACGCAGCT
CATCTCCAACATGGACATTGACGTGATCCTAGGTGGAGGCCGAAAGTACATGTTTCGCATGGGAACCCCA
GACCCTGAGTACCCAGATGACTACAGCCAAGGTGGGACCAGGCTGGACGGGAAGAATCTGGTGCAGGAAT
GGCTGGCGAAGCGCCAGGGTGCCCGGTATGTGTGGAACCGCACTGAGCTCATGCAGGCTTCCCTGGACCC
GTCTGTGACCCATCTCATGGGTCTCTTTGAGCCTGGAGACATGAAATACGAGATCCACCGAGACTCCACA
CTGGACCCCTCCCTGATGGAGATGACAGAGGCTGCCCTGCGCCTGCTGAGCAGGAACCCCCGCGGCTTCT
TCCTCTTCGTGGAGGGTGGTCGCATCGACCATGGTCATCATGAAAGCAGGGCTTACCGGGCACTGACTGA
GACGATCATGTTCGACGACGCCATTGAGAGGGCGGGCCAGCTCACCAGCGAGGAGGACACGCTGAGCCTC
GTCACTGCCGACCACTCCCACGTCTTCTCCTTCGGAGGCTACCCCCTGCGAGGGAGCTCCATCTTCGGGC
TGGCCCCTGGCAAGGCCCGGGACAGGAAGGCCTACACGGTCCTCCTATACGGAAACGGTCCAGGCTATGT
GCTCAAGGACGGCGCCCGGCCGGATGTTACCGAGAGCGAGAGCGGGAGCCCCGAGTATCGGCAGCAGTCA
GCAGTGCCCCTGGACGAAGAGACCCACGCAGGCGAGGACGTGGCGGTGTTCGCGCGCGGCCCGCAGGCGC
ACCTGGTTCACGGCGTGCAGGAGCAGACCTTCATAGCGCACGTCATGGCCTTCGCCGCCTGCCTGGAGCC
CTACACCGCCTGCGACCTGGCGCCCCCCGCCGGCACCACCGACGCCGCGCACCCGGGTGGCGGAGGACTG
AACGACATCTTCGAGGCTCAGAAAATCGAATGGCACGAACATCACCATCACCATCACCATCACCATTAAG
GCCGGCCTGTAGTCACTGGCACAACGCGTTACCCGGTAAGCCAATCGGGTATACACGGTCGTCATACTGC
AGACAGGGTTCTTCTACTTTGCAAGATAGTCTTGAGTAGTAAAATAAATAGATAGAGAAAATCAGCCTCG
ACTGTGCCTTCTAGTTGCCAGCCATCTGTTGTTTGCCCCTCCCCCGTGCCTTCCTTGACCCTGGAAGGTG
CCACTCCCACTGTCCTTTCCTAATAAAATGAGGAAATTGCATCACAACACTCAACCCTATCTCGGTCTAT
TCTTTTGATTTATAAGGGATTTTGCCGATTTCGGCCTATTGGTTAAAAAATGAGCTGATTTAACAAAAAT
TTAACGCGAATTAATTCTGTGGAATGTGTGTCAGTTAGGGTGTGGAAAGTCCCCAGGCTCCCCAGCAGGC
AGAAGTATGCAAAGCATGCATCTCAATTAGTCAGCAACCAGGTGTGGAAAGTCCCCAGGCTCCCCAGCAG
GCAGAAGTATGCAAAGCATGCATCTCAATTAGTCAGCAACCATAGTCCCGCCCCTAACTCCGCCCATCCC
GCCCCTAACTCCGCCCAGTTCCGCCCATTCTCCGCCCCATGGCTGACTAATTTTTTTTATTTATGCAGAG
GCCGAGGCCGCCTCTGCCTCTGAGCTATTCCAGAAGTAGTGAGGAGGCTTTTTTGGAGGCCTAGGCTTTT
GCAAAAAGCTCCCGGGAGCTTGTATATCCATTTTCGGATCTGATCAGCACGTGTTGACAATTAATCATCG
GCATAGTATATCGGCATAGTATAATACGACAAGGTGAGGAACTAAACCATGACCGAGTACAAGCCCACGG
TGCGCCTCGCCACCCGCGACGACGTCCCCAGGGCCGTACGCACCCTCGCCGCCGCGTTCGCCGACTACCC
CGCCACGCGCCACACCGTCGATCCGGACCGCCACATCGAGCGGGTCACCGAGCTGCAAGAACTCTTCCTC
ACGCGCGTCGGGCTCGACATCGGCAAGGTGTGGGTCGCGGACGACGGCGCCGCGGTGGCGGTCTGGACCA
CGCCGGAGAGCGTCGAAGCGGGGGCGGTGTTCGCCGAGATCGGCCCGCGCATGGCCGAGTTGAGCGGTTC
CCGGCTGGCCGCGCAGCAACAGATGGAAGGCCTCCTGGCGCCGCACCGGCCCAAGGAGCCCGCGTGGTTC
CTGGCCACCGTCGGCGTCTCGCCCGACCACCAGGGCAAGGGTCTGGGCAGCGCCGTCGTGCTCCCCGGAG
TGGAGGCGGCCGAGCGCGCCGGGGTGCCCGCCTTCCTGGAGACATCCGCGCCCCGCAACCTCCCCTTCTA
CGAGCGGCTCGGCTTCACCGTCACCGCCGACGTCGAGGTGCCCGAAGGACCGCGCACCTGGTGCATGACC
CGCAAGCCCGGTGCCTGACACGTGCTACGAGATTTCGATTCCACCGCCGCCTTCTATGAAAGGTTGGGCT
TCGGAATCGTTTTCCGGGACGCCGGCTGGATGATCCTCCAGCGCGGGGATCTCATGCTGGAGTTCTTCGC
CCACCCCAACTTGTTTATTGCAGCTTATAATGGTTACAAATAAAGCAATAGCATCACAAATTTCACAAAT
AAAGCATTTTTTTCACTGCATTCTAGTTGTGGTTTGTCCAAACTCATCAATGTATCTTATCATGTCTGTA
TACCGTCGACCTCTAGCTAGAGCTTGGCGTAATCATGGTCATTACCAATGCTTAATCAGTGAGGCACCTA
TCTCAGCGATCTGTCTATTTCGTTCATCCATAGTTGCCTGACTCCCCGTCGTGTAGATAACTACGATACG
GGAGGGCTTACCATCTGGCCCCAGCGCTGCGATGATACCGCGAGAACCACGCTCACCGGCTCCGGATTTA
TCAGCAATAAACCAGCCAGCCGGAAGGGCCGAGCGCAGAAGTGGTCCTGCAACTTTATCCGCCTCCATCC
AGTCTATTAATTGTTGCCGGGAAGCTAGAGTAAGTAGTTCGCCAGTTAATAGTTTGCGCAACGTTGTTGC
CATCGCTACAGGCATCGTGGTGTCACGCTCGTCGTTTGGTATGGCTTCATTCAGCTCCGGTTCCCAACGA
TCAAGGCGAGTTACATGATCCCCCATGTTGTGCAAAAAAGCGGTTAGCTCCTTCGGTCCTCCGATCGTTG
TCAGAAGTAAGTTGGCCGCAGTGTTATCACTCATGGTTATGGCAGCACTGCATAATTCTCTTACTGTCAT
GCCATCCGTAAGATGCTTTTCTGTGACTGGTGAGTACTCAACCAAGTCATTCTGAGAATAGTGTATGCGG
CGACCGAGTTGCTCTTGCCCGGCGTCAATACGGGATAATACCGCGCCACATAGCAGAACTTTAAAAGTGC
TCATCATTGGAAAACGTTCTTCGGGGCGAAAACTCTCAAGGATCTTACCGCTGTTGAGATCCAGTTCGAT
GTAACCCACTCGTGCACCCAACTGATCTTCAGCATCTTTTACTTTCACCAGCGTTTCTGGGTGAGCAAAA
ACAGGAAGGCAAAATGCCGCAAAAAAGGGAATAAGGGCGACACGGAAATGTTGAATACTCATATTCTTCC
TT
Features (pLannotate 1.2.2; 24 found; start..end, strand, type, name):
    119..143     -  CDS            KanR (fragment): aminoglycoside phosphotransferase; aph(3')-Ia; confers resistance to kanamycin
    254..842     +  rep_origin     ori: high-copy-number ColE1/pMB1/pBR322/pUC origin of replication
   1067..1084    +  terminator     rrnB T2 terminator (fragment): transcription terminator T2 from the E. coli rrnB gene
   1109..1128    -  CDS            lacZα (fragment): LacZα fragment of β-galactosidase; lacZ fragment
   1584..1600    +  protein_bind   lac operator: The lac repressor binds to the lac operator to inhibit transcription in E. coli. This inhibition can be relieved by adding lactose or isopropyl-β-D-thiogalactopyranoside (IPTG). lac repressor encoded by lacI
   1843..2146    +  enhancer       CMV enhancer: human cytomegalovirus immediate early enhancer
   2147..2350    +  promoter       CMV promoter: human cytomegalovirus (CMV) immediate early promoter
   2486..2529    +  intron         CMV intron (fragment): modified intron A from human cytomegalovirus
   2581..2599    +  promoter       SP6 promoter: promoter for bacteriophage SP6 RNA polymerase
   2603..2640    +  CDS            IgH signal sequence (fragment): signal sequence from the mouse immunoglobulin heavy chain variable region
   2746..3717    +  CDS            PVR (fragment): PVR_HUMAN - Also known as PVS. Experimental evidence at protein level: Swiss-Prot protein existence level 1. (Microbial infection) Is prevented to reach cell surface upon infection by Human cytomegalovirus /HHV-5, presumably to escape immune recognition of infected cell by NK cells. From Homo sapiens (Human).
   3814..3993    +  CDS            Comp (fragment): COMP_RAT - Experimental evidence at protein level: Swiss-Prot protein existence level 1. May play a role in the structural integrity of cartilage via its interaction with other extracellular matrix proteins such as the collagens and fibronectin. Can mediate the interaction of chondrocytes with the cartilage extracellular matrix through interaction with cell surface integrin receptors. Could play a role in the pathogenesis of osteoarthritis. Potent suppressor of apoptosis in both primary chondrocytes and transformed cells. Suppresses apoptosis by blocking the activation of caspase-3 and by indu
   3981..5433    +  CDS            SEAP (fragment): secreted alkaline phosphatase from human placenta The natural enzyme has a C-terminal transmembrane sequence that is replaced by a GPI anchor.
   5458..5499    +  CDS            AviTag™ (fragment): peptide tag that allows for enzymatic biotinylation
   5503..5526    +  CDS            8xHis: 8xHis affinity tag
   5672..5783    +  polyA_signal   bGH poly(A) signal: bovine growth hormone polyadenylation signal
   5784..5892    +  rep_origin     f1 ori (fragment): f1 bacteriophage origin of replication; arrow indicates direction of (+) strand synthesis
   5906..6235    +  promoter       SV40 promoter: SV40 enhancer and early promoter
   6283..6330    +  promoter       EM7 promoter: synthetic bacterial promoter&nbsp
   6349..6948    +  CDS            PuroR (fragment): puromycin N-acetyltransferase; pac from Streptomyces; confers resistance to puromycin
   6958..7083    +  CDS            ble (fragment): BLE_KLEPN - Experimental evidence at protein level: Swiss-Prot protein existence level 1. Binding protein with a strong affinity to the bleomycin family of antibiotics. Binds to CL990; an antimitotic-antibiotic compound. From Klebsiella pneumoniae.
   7078..7199    +  polyA_signal   SV40 poly(A) signal: SV40 polyadenylation signal
   7252..8112    -  CDS            AmpR: β-lactamase; bla; confers resistance to ampicillin, carbenicillin, and related antibiotics
   8115..89      -  promoter       AmpR promoter (fragment) (across the origin): bla
