[The description below was written by a language model from this plasmid's Addgene catalogue record and pLannotate feature annotations shown in this document.]
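Description:
pD649-HAsp-PVR-COMP5AP-AviTag-9xHis is a mammalian expression plasmid of about 8.1 kb, built on the pD649 backbone, for secreting the extracellular domain of human PVR (CD155/Necl-5, the poliovirus receptor) as a multimeric reporter fusion. It is propagated in E. coli at high copy from a ColE1/pUC-type origin and selected with ampicillin through a full-length β-lactamase gene. Short annotated matches to KanR, lacZα, f1 ori and the rrnB terminator are only backbone remnants. A separate SV40 promoter/EM7 cassette drives a puromycin N-acetyltransferase gene followed by an SV40 poly(A) signal, which would in principle allow puromycin selection in mammalian cells. The small bleomycin-resistance match after it is a fragment.

The expression unit uses the CMV enhancer and promoter with a portion of CMV intron A. An SP6 promoter sits just upstream of the coding region and also serves as a sequencing primer site. The plasmid name indicates an HA-derived signal peptide, although the automated annotation scores this leader as a partial immunoglobulin heavy-chain signal sequence. The roughly 970 bp PVR ectodomain is cloned between preserved NotI and AscI sites. It is fused at its C terminus to the rat COMP coiled-coil segment, which drives pentamerisation, then to human placental alkaline phosphatase, an AviTag for enzymatic biotinylation, and a polyhistidine tag for affinity purification. A bGH polyadenylation signal ends the unit. Pentamerisation raises avidity so that weak receptor–ligand contacts can be detected, with alkaline phosphatase providing an enzymatic readout. The plasmid belongs to a collection made for mapping interactions among human IgSF cell-surface proteins. The depositor notes that some plasmids in the collection may carry an IS4-like transposase insertion upstream of the CMV promoter; none is annotated here.
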