Addgene plasmid #157329: pD649-HAsp-PVR-COMP5AP-AviTag-9xHis
Purpose: Mammalian expression of cell-surface protein extracellular domain fused to COMP5AP-AviTag-9xHis. Protein is secreted from cells.
Depositing lab: Chris Garcia. Depositing organization: Stanford University. Publication: A Human IgSF Cell-Surface Interactome Reveals a Complex Network of Protein-Protein Interactions. Wojtowicz WM, Vielmetter J, Fernandes RA, Siepe DH, Eastman CL, Chisholm GB, Cox S, Klock H, Anderson PW, Rue SM, Miller JJ, Glaser SM, Bragstad ML, Vance J, Lam AW, Lesley SA, Zinn K, Garcia KC. Cell. 2020 Aug 20;182(4):1027-1043.e17. doi: 10.1016/j.cell.2020.07.025. PubMed 32822567.
Backbone
  Vector backbone: pD649
  Backbone size w/o insert (bp): 7153
  Vector type: Mammalian Expression
Growth in bacteria
  Bacterial resistance: Ampicillin, 100 μg/mL
  Growth temperature: 37°C
  Growth strain: DH5alpha
  Copy number: High Copy
Gene/Insert
  Gene/Insert name: PVR
  Species: H. sapiens (human)
  Insert size (bp): 969
  Entrez Gene: PVR (a.k.a. CD155, HVED, NECL5, Necl-5, PVS, TAGE4)
  Promoter: CMV/SP6
  Tag / fusion protein: COMP5AP-AviTag-9xHis (C terminal on backbone)
  Cloning method: Restriction Enzyme; 5′ cloning site GCGGCCGC (not destroyed); 3′ cloning site GGCGCGCC (not destroyed)
  Sequencing primers: 5′ ATTTAGGTGACACTATAG; 3′ CGTCGCACTCCATCACGGTG
Resource information
  A portion of this plasmid was derived from a plasmid made by: synthesis by ThermoFisher
Terms and licenses: Academic/Nonprofit Terms; Industry Terms: Not Available to Industry
Depositor comments: Some plasmids in this collection may have an IS4-like element ISVsa5 family transposase upstream of the CMV promoter.
How to cite: pD649-HAsp-PVR-COMP5AP-AviTag-9xHis was a gift from Chris Garcia (Addgene plasmid # 157329 ; http://n2t.net/addgene:157329 ; RRID:Addgene_157329)
