>Addgene plasmid #157329 | pD649-HAsp-PVR-COMP5AP-AviTag-9xHis | depositor partial sequence | sequence record 303768 | insert (extracellular domain)
TGGCCTCCACCTGGAACAGGGGATGTTGTTGTTCAGGCCCCTACACAGGTGCCCGGCTTTCTGGGAGATT
CTGTGACCCTGCCTTGCTACCTGCAAGTGCCCAACATGGAAGTGACCCACGTGTCCCAGCTGACATGGGC
CAGACATGGCGAATCTGGCAGCATGGCCGTGTTTCACCAGACACAGGGCCCTAGCTACAGCGAGAGCAAG
AGACTGGAATTCGTGGCCGCCAGACTGGGCGCTGAACTGAGAAATGCCAGCCTGAGAATGTTCGGCCTGA
GAGTGGAAGATGAGGGCAACTACACCTGTCTGTTCGTGACCTTTCCACAGGGCAGCAGAAGCGTGGACAT
CTGGCTGAGAGTGCTGGCCAAACCTCAGAATACCGCCGAGGTGCAGAAAGTGCAGCTGACAGGCGAACCT
GTGCCTATGGCCAGATGTGTGTCTACTGGTGGCAGACCTCCTGCTCAGATCACCTGGCATTCTGATCTCG
GCGGCATGCCCAATACCAGCCAGGTTCCAGGATTTCTGAGCGGCACCGTGACAGTGACCAGCCTGTGGAT
TCTGGTGCCTAGCTCTCAGGTGGACGGCAAGAATGTGACCTGCAAGGTGGAACACGAGAGCTTCGAGAAG
CCTCAGCTGCTGACCGTGAACCTGACCGTGTACTATCCTCCTGAGGTGTCCATCAGCGGCTACGACAACA
ACTGGTATCTGGGCCAGAACGAGGCCACACTGACCTGCGACGCCAGAAGCAATCCTGAGCCTACCGGCTA
CAACTGGTCCACCACAATGGGCCCTCTGCCTCCATTTGCTGTTGCTCAAGGCGCCCAGCTGCTCATCAGA
CCCGTGGACAAGCCCATCAACACAACCCTGATCTGCAACGTGACAAACGCCCTGGGAGCCAGACAGGCTG
AGCTGACAGTGCAAGTGAAAGAGGGACCTCCTAGCGAGCACAGCGGCATCAGCAGAAAT
